Addgene plasmid #158728: pENTR E1 pF5A L1-L4
Purpose: Plant mitoTALEN vector assembly, Entry clone 1 with attR4 R3 (last HD)
Depositing lab: Shin-ichi Arimura. Depositing organization: University of Tokyo, Graduate School of Agricultural and Life Sciences. Publication: Curing cytoplasmic male sterility via TALEN-mediated mitochondrial genome editing. Kazama T, Okuno M, Watari Y, Yanase S, Koizuka C, Tsuruta Y, Sugaya H, Toyoda A, Itoh T, Tsutsumi N, Toriyama K, Koizuka N, Arimura SI. Nat Plants. 2019 Jul;5(7):722-730. doi: 10.1038/s41477-019-0459-z. Epub 2019 Jul 8. PubMed 31285556.
Backbone
  Vector backbone: PINII
  Vector type: TALEN
Growth in bacteria
  Bacterial resistance: Kanamycin, 50 μg/mL
  Growth temperature: 37°C
  Growth strain: DH5alpha
  Copy number: High Copy
Gene/Insert
  Gene/Insert name: TALEN ORF without TAL repeat
  Species: Synthetic
  Cloning method: Ligation Independent Cloning
Terms and licenses: Academic/Nonprofit Terms; Industry Terms: Not Available to Industry
Depositor comments: Multiste Gateway entry vector E1 compatible to be used as the final insertion vectors to make left TALEN, instead of ptCMV-136/63-VR-(HD), in the addgene Platinum Gate TALEN kit (Kit # 1000000043)
How to cite: pENTR E1 pF5A L1-L4 was a gift from Shin-ichi Arimura (Addgene plasmid # 158728 ; http://n2t.net/addgene:158728 ; RRID:Addgene_158728)
