[The description below was written by a language model from this plasmid's Addgene catalogue record and pLannotate feature annotations shown in this document.]
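Description:
pENTR E1 pF5A L1-L4 is a MultiSite Gateway entry clone built for assembling plant mitochondria-targeted TALENs (mitoTALENs). It is a 4,268-nt, high-copy plasmid propagated in E. coli through a ColE1/pUC-type origin and selected with kanamycin (aph(3')-Ia). The catalogue lists the backbone as PINII. rrnB T1 and T2 terminators lie upstream of the Gateway cassette, as is typical of pENTR-type vectors, insulating the insert from read-through transcription.

The payload, flanked by attL1 and attL4 sites, is a synthetic TALEN open reading frame lacking the TAL repeat array. Reading from attL1, the annotation shows a short match to an HA epitope, then a TAL effector N-terminal segment (matched to AvrXa10). Next comes a lacZα stuffer with its lac promoter, operator and CAP site plus pBluescript-derived MCS, T7 and T3 elements. After the stuffer come a TAL effector C-terminal segment (matched to AvrBs3) and the FokI nuclease domain. The stuffer occupies the position where the custom repeat array is inserted, and it presumably allows blue/white screening. According to the depositor, the plasmid serves as the final insertion vector for the left TALEN in the Platinum Gate TALEN assembly system, replacing the kit's HD-type destination vector, so the last repeat specifies HD.

No plant promoter or mitochondrial targeting sequence is annotated in the feature table. The "pF5A" in the name is not explained in the record. The purpose line mentions attR4/R3, whereas the name and the sequence annotation show attL1 and attL4. After repeat assembly, the completed left TALEN would be combined with other entry clones in an LR reaction to build the plant expression construct for mitochondrial genome editing, as in the associated work on cytoplasmic male sterility.
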