Features (pLannotate 1.2.2; 21 found; start..end, strand, type, name):
      1..120     +  CDS            avrBs3 (fragment): AVRB3_XANEU - Experimental evidence at protein level: Swiss-Prot protein existence level 1. Avirulence protein. Acts as a transcription factor in C.annuum plants. In susceptible plants lacking the Bs3 resistance gene induces expression of a number of genes, including genes homologous to a family of auxin-induced genes, alpha-expansin genes, pectate lyase, anthocyanidin glucoside rhamnosyl transferase and at least one transcription factor, UPA20. Their expression leads to plant hypertrophy in mesophyll cells, probably mainly mediated by UPA20 (PubMed:17962565). In resistant plants induces the h
    142..729     +  CDS            fokIR (fragment): T2F1_PLAOK - Also known as rfoKI. Experimental evidence at protein level: Swiss-Prot protein existence level 1. Recognizes the double-stranded sequence 5'-GGATG-3'/3'-CATCC- 5' and cleaves respectively 14 bases after G-1 and 13 bases before C-1. From Planomicrobium okeanokoites (Planococcus okeanokoites) (Flavobacterium okeanokoites).
    767..862     -  protein_bind   attL4: mutant version of attL; recombination site for the Gateway® LR reaction LR Clonase™
    888..906     -  promoter       T7 promoter: promoter for bacteriophage T7 RNA polymerase
   1040..1849    +  CDS            KanR: aminoglycoside phosphotransferase; aph(3')-Ia; confers resistance to kanamycin in bacteria or G418 (Geneticin®) in eukaryotes
   1996..2584    +  rep_origin     ori: high-copy-number ColE1/pMB1/pBR322/pUC origin of replication
   2767..2859    +  CDS            lacI (fragment): lac repressor; lacI; The lac repressor binds to the lac operator to inhibit transcription in E. coli. This inhibition can be relieved by adding lactose or isopropyl-β-D-thiogalactopyranoside (IPTG).
   2914..2941    -  terminator     rrnB T2 terminator: transcription terminator T2 from the E. coli rrnB gene
   3073..3116    +  terminator     rrnB T1 terminator: Escherichia coli rrnB; transcription terminator T1 from the E. coli rrnB gene
   3163..3199    -  CDS            lacZα (fragment): LacZα fragment of β-galactosidase; lacZ fragment
   3215..3314    +  protein_bind   attL1: mutant version of attL; recombination site for the Gateway® LR reaction LR Clonase™
   3317..3343    +  CDS            3xHA (fragment): three tandem HA epitope tags
   3353..3763    +  CDS            avrXa10 (fragment): AVX10_XANOO - Experimental evidence at protein level: Swiss-Prot protein existence level 1. Avirulence protein. Induces the hypersensitive response (HR)in rice plants carrying the resistance gene Xa10. Activity depends on the presence of the core repeat domains; replacement with repeat domains from other proteins (AvrBs3 of X.euvesicatoria (AC P14727) or AvrXa7 of this organism) does not elicit the HR. Probably acts as a transcription factor in its host plant (rice) to induce plant resistance or disease. From Xanthomonas oryzae pv. oryzae.
   3765..3783    -  rep_origin     f1 ori (fragment): f1 bacteriophage origin of replication; arrow indicates direction of (+) strand synthesis
   3788..3943    -  CDS            lacZα (fragment): LacZα fragment of β-galactosidase; lacZ fragment
   3951..3969    +  promoter       T7 promoter: promoter for bacteriophage T7 RNA polymerase
   3978..3999    -  misc_feature   MCS (fragment): pBluescript multiple cloning site
   4017..4035    -  promoter       T3 promoter: promoter for bacteriophage T3 RNA polymerase
   4080..4096    -  protein_bind   lac operator: The lac repressor binds to the lac operator to inhibit transcription in E. coli. This inhibition can be relieved by adding lactose or isopropyl-β-D-thiogalactopyranoside (IPTG). lac repressor encoded by lacI
   4104..4134    -  promoter       lac promoter: promoter for the E. coli lac operon
   4149..4170    -  protein_bind   CAP binding site: CAP binding activates transcription in the presence of cAMP. E. coli catabolite activator protein
>Addgene plasmid #158728 | pENTR E1 pF5A L1-L4 | addgene full sequence | sequence record 311217 | Addgene NGS Result
TCAATTGTTGCCCAGTTATCTCGCCCTGATCCGGCGTTGGCCGCGTTGACCAACGACCACCTCGTCGCCT
TGGCCTGCCTCGGCGGGCGTCCTGCGCTGGATGCAGTGAAAAAGGGATTGGGGGATCCTATCAGCCGTTC
CCAGCTGGTGAAGTCCGAGCTGGAGGAGAAGAAATCCGAGTTGAGGCACAAGCTGAAGTACGTGCCCCAC
GAGTACATCGAGCTGATCGAGATCGCCCGGAACAGCACCCAGGACCGTATCCTGGAGATGAAGGTGATGG
AGTTCTTCATGAAGGTGTACGGCTACAGGGGCAAGCACCTGGGCGGCTCCAGGAAGCCCGACGGCGCCAT
CTACACCGTGGGCTCCCCCATCGACTACGGCGTGATCGTGGACACCAAGGCCTACTCCGGCGGCTACAAC
CTGCCCATCGGCCAGGCCGACGAAATGCAGAGGTACGTGGAGGAGAACCAGACCAGGAACAAGCACATCA
ACCCCAACGAGTGGTGGAAGGTGTACCCCTCCAGCGTGACCGAGTTCAAGTTCCTGTTCGTGTCCGGCCA
CTTCAAGGGCAACTACAAGGCCCAGCTGACCAGGCTGAACCACATCACCAACTGCAACGGCGCCGTGCTG
TCCGTGGAGGAGCTCCTGATCGGCGGCGAGATGATCAAGGCCGGCACCCTGACCCTGGAGGAGGTGAGGA
GGAAGTTCAACAACGGCGAGATCAACTTCGCGGCCGACTGATAACTCGAGCGATCCTCTAGACACCCAAC
TTTTCTATACAAAGTTGGCATTATAAGAAAGCATTGCTTATCAATTTGTTGCAACGAACAGGTCACTATC
AGTCAAAATAAAATCATTATTTGCCATCCAGCTGCAGGGCGGCCGCCCCTATAGTGAGTCGTATTACATG
GTCATAGCTGTTTCCTGGCAGCTCTGGCCCGTGTCTCAAAATCTCTGATGTTACATTGCACAAGATAAAA
ATATATCATCATGAACAATAAAACTGTCTGCTTACATAAACAGTAATACAAGGGGTGTTATGAGCCATAT
TCAACGGGAAACGTCGAGGCCGCGATTAAATTCCAACATGGATGCTGATTTATATGGGTATAAATGGGCT
CGCGATAATGTCGGGCAATCAGGTGCGACAATCTATCGCTTGTATGGGAAGCCCGATGCGCCAGAGTTGT
TTCTGAAACATGGCAAAGGTAGCGTTGCCAATGATGTTACAGATGAGATGGTCAGACTAAACTGGCTGAC
GGAATTTATGCCTCTTCCGACCATCAAGCATTTTATCCGTACTCCTGATGATGCATGGTTACTCACCACT
GCGATCCCCGGAAAAACAGCATTCCAGGTATTAGAAGAATATCCTGATTCAGGTGAAAATATTGTTGATG
CGCTGGCAGTGTTCCTGCGCCGGTTGCATTCGATTCCTGTTTGTAATTGTCCTTTTAACAGCGATCGCGT
ATTTCGCCTTGCTCAGGCGCAATCACGAATGAATAACGGTTTGGTTGATGCGAGTGATTTTGATGACGAG
CGTAATGGCTGGCCTGTTGAACAAGTCTGGAAAGAAATGCATAAACTTTTGCCATTCTCACCGGATTCAG
TCGTCACTCATGGTGATTTCTCACTTGATAACCTTATTTTTGACGAGGGGAAATTAATAGGTTGTATTGA
TGTTGGACGAGTCGGAATCGCAGACCGATACCAGGATCTTGCCATCCTATGGAACTGCCTCGGTGAGTTT
TCTCCTTCATTACAGAAACGGCTTTTTCAAAAATATGGTATTGATAATCCTGATATGAATAAATTGCAGT
TTCATTTGATGCTCGATGAGTTTTTCTAATCAGAATTGGTTAATTGGTTGTAACACTGGCAGAGCATTAC
GCTGACTTGACGGGACGGCGCAAGCTCATGACCAAAATCCCTTAACGTGAGTTACGCGTCGTTCCACTGA
GCGTCAGACCCCGTAGAAAAGATCAAAGGATCTTCTTGAGATCCTTTTTTTCTGCGCGTAATCTGCTGCT
TGCAAACAAAAAAACCACCGCTACCAGCGGTGGTTTGTTTGCCGGATCAAGAGCTACCAACTCTTTTTCC
GAAGGTAACTGGCTTCAGCAGAGCGCAGATACCAAATACTGTTCTTCTAGTGTAGCCGTAGTTAGGCCAC
CACTTCAAGAACTCTGTAGCACCGCCTACATACCTCGCTCTGCTAATCCTGTTACCAGTGGCTGCTGCCA
GTGGCGATAAGTCGTGTCTTACCGGGTTGGACTCAAGACGATAGTTACCGGATAAGGCGCAGCGGTCGGG
CTGAACGGGGGGTTCGTGCACACAGCCCAGCTTGGAGCGAACGACCTACACCGAACTGAGATACCTACAG
CGTGAGCTATGAGAAAGCGCCACGCTTCCCGAAGGGAGAAAGGCGGACAGGTATCCGGTAAGCGGCATGG
TCGGAACAGGAGAGCGCACGAGGGAGCTTCCAGGGGGAAACGCCTGGTATCTTTATAGTCCTGTCGGGTT
TCGCCACCTCTGACTTGAGCGTCGATTTTTGTGATGCTCGTCAGGGGGGCGGAGCCTATGGAAAAACGCC
AGCAACGCGGCCTTTTTACGGTTCCTGGCCTTTTGCTGGCCTTTTGCTCACATGTTCTTTCCTGCGTTAT
CCCCTGATTCTGTGGATAACCGTATTACCGCCTTTGAGTGAGCTGATACCGCTCGCCGCAGCCGAACGAC
CGAGCGCAGCGAGTCAGTGAGCGAGGAAGCGGAAGAGCGCCCAATACGCAAACCGCCTCTCCCCGCGCGT
TGGCCGATTCATTAATGCAGCTGGCACGACAGGTTTCCCGACTGGAAAGCGGGCAGTGAGCGCAACGCAA
TTAATACGCGTACCGCTAGCCAGGAAGAGTTTGTAGAAACGCAAAAAGGCCATCCGTCAGGATGGCCTTC
TGCTTAGTTTGATGCCTGGCAGTTTATGGCGGGCGTCCTGCCCGCCACCCTCCGGGCCGTTGCTTCACAA
CGTTCAAATCCGCTCCCGGCGGATTTGTCCTACTCAGGAGAGCGTTCACCGACAAACAACAGATAAAACG
AAAGGCCCAGTCTTCCGACTGAGCCTTTCGTTTTATTTGATGCCTGGCAGTTCCCTACTCTCGCGTTAAC
GCTAGCATGGATGTTTTCCCAGTCACGACGTTGTAAAACGACGGCCAGTCTTAAGCTCGGGCCCCAAATA
ATGATTTTATTTTGACTGATAGTGACCTGTTCGTTGCAACAAATTGATGAGCAATGCTTTTTTATAATGC
CAACTTTGTACAAAAAAGCAGGCTTTTACCCATACGATGTTCCAGATTACGCTGATATCGCCGATCTACG
CACGCTCGGCTACAGCCAGCAGCAACAGGAGAAGATCAAACCGAAGGTTCGTTCGACAGTGGCGCAGCAC
CACGAGGCACTGGTCGGCCACGGGTTTACACACGCGCACATCGTTGCGTTAAGCCAACACCCGGCAGCGT
TAGGGACCGTCGCTGTCAAGTATCAGGACATGATCGCAGCGTTGCCAGAGGCGACACACGAAGCGATCGT
TGGCGTCGGCAAACAGTGGTCCGGCGCACGCGCTCTGGAGGCCTTGCTCACGGTGGCGGGAGAGTTGAGA
GGTCCACCGTTACAGTTGGACACAGGCCAACTTCTCAAGATTGCAAAACGTGGCGGCGTGACCGCAGTGG
AGGCAGTGCATGCATGGCGCAATGCACTGACGGGTGCCCCGCTCAAGGAGACGGGCGCCGCTACAGGGCG
CGTCCCATTCGCCATTCAGGCTGCGCAACTGTTGGGAAGGGCGATCGGTGCGGGCCTCTTCGCTATTACG
CCAGCTGGCGAAAGGGGGATGTGCTGCAAGGCGATTAAGTTGGGTAACGCCAGGGTTTTCCCAGTCACGA
CGTTGTAAAACGACGGCCAGTGAGCGCGCGTAATACGACTCACTATAGGGCGAATTGGGTACCGGGCCCC
CCCTCGAGGCCCTCCAGCTTTTGTTCCCTTTAGTGAGGGTTAATTGCGCGCTTGGCGTAATCATGGTCAT
AGCTGTTTCCTGTGTGAAATTGTTATCCGCTCACAATTCCACACAACATACGAGCCGGAAGCATAAAGTG
TAAAGCCTGGGGTGCCTAATGAGTGAGCTAACTCACATTAATTGCGTTGCGCTCACTGCCCGCTTTCCAC
CGGTCGTCTCCACCCCTGAGCAGGTAGTGGCTATTGCATCCCACGACGGGGGCAGACCCGCACTGGAG
